Addgene plasmid #24970: Puro 2.0
Purpose: (Empty Backbone)
Depositing lab: Tyler Jacks. Depositing organization: Massachusetts Institute of Technology. Publication: Tissue-specific p19Arf regulation dictates the response to oncogenic K-ras. Young NP, Jacks T. Proc Natl Acad Sci U S A. 2010 Jun 1. 107(22):10184-9. 10.1073/pnas.1004796107 PubMed 20479239.
Backbone
  Vector backbone: Puro 2.0
  Backbone size (bp): 7705
  Vector type: Mammalian Expression, Lentiviral, RNAi
  Selectable markers: Puromycin
Growth in bacteria
  Bacterial resistance: Ampicillin, 100 μg/mL
  Growth temperature: 37°C
  Growth strain: Stbl3
  Growth instructions: Stbl3
  Copy number: High Copy
Gene/Insert
  Gene/Insert name: None
  Cloning method: Restriction Enzyme; 5′ cloning site HpaI (not destroyed); 3′ cloning site XhoI (not destroyed)
  Sequencing primers: 5′ CMV-F; 3′ MSCV-rev
Terms and licenses: Academic/Nonprofit Terms; Industry Terms: Not Available to Industry
Depositor comments: This vector was derived from pSICO-pgk Puro, and no longer contains the loxp sites. Therefore, Puro 2.0 allows constitutive shRNA expression in mammalian cells. The shRNA coding oligos have to be cloned into the HpaI and XhoI restriction sites. Oligo design information can be found on the author's map or on the Jacks Lab website http://web.mit.edu/ccr/labs/jacks/protocols/pSico.html
How to cite: Puro 2.0 was a gift from Tyler Jacks (Addgene plasmid # 24970 ; http://n2t.net/addgene:24970 ; RRID:Addgene_24970)
