[The description below was written by a language model from this plasmid's Addgene catalogue record and pLannotate feature annotations shown in this document.]
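Description:
Puro 2.0 is an empty 7,705 bp HIV-1-based lentiviral backbone for constitutive shRNA expression in mammalian cells. It is maintained in bacteria as a high-copy plasmid through a ColE1/pUC-type origin and an ampicillin resistance gene (β-lactamase under its own promoter). According to the depositor, it was derived from pSICO-pgk Puro by removing the loxP sites. Hairpin expression is therefore no longer Cre-conditional but always on.

The viral transcript is driven by a CMV enhancer/promoter fused to a truncated 5' LTR, an arrangement that generally allows genomic RNA to be made in packaging cells without Tat. Downstream are the Ψ packaging signal with an adjoining gag fragment, the Rev response element for nuclear export of unspliced RNA, and the cPPT/CTS, which aids nuclear import of the reverse-transcribed genome.

The payload region begins with a mouse U6 RNA polymerase III promoter. Annealed shRNA-encoding oligonucleotides are cloned after it between the HpaI and XhoI sites, both of which are retained. No insert is present in the deposited form. A separate cassette follows, in which the mouse PGK promoter drives puromycin N-acetyltransferase with a PGK polyadenylation signal fragment, so transduced or transfected cells can be selected with puromycin. A WPRE sits after this cassette to enhance transcript stability and expression. It is followed by a nef fragment and a second truncated LTR, which the annotation software labels as a 5' LTR although it occupies the 3' position.

Typical use is to insert a hairpin, produce lentiviral particles with helper plasmids, and generate puromycin-selected cell populations with stable gene knockdown.
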