Features (pLannotate 1.2.2; 23 found; start..end, strand, type, name):
     31..83      -  misc_feature   bom (fragment): basis of mobility region from pBR322
    238..617     +  enhancer       CMV enhancer: human cytomegalovirus immediate early enhancer
    618..817     +  promoter       CMV promoter: human cytomegalovirus (CMV) immediate early promoter
    835..1015    +  LTR            5' LTR (truncated): truncated 5' long terminal repeat (LTR) from HIV-1
   1062..1187    +  misc_feature   HIV-1 Ψ: packaging signal of human immunodeficiency virus type 1
   1171..1509    +  CDS            HIV-1 gag (fragment): gag protein from human immunodeficiency virus 1; gag
   1686..1919    +  misc_feature   RRE: The Rev response element (RRE) of HIV-1 allows for Rev-dependent mRNA export from the nucleus to the cytoplasm.
   2296..2396    +  CDS            Rev (fragment): human immunodeficiency virus 1 (HIV-1) Rev protein; rev; enhances nuclear export of unspliced and incompletely spliced viral mRNAs
   2446..2563    +  misc_feature   cPPT/CTS: central polypurine tract and central termination sequence of HIV-1
   2622..2934    +  promoter       U6 promoter: RNA polymerase III promoter for mouse U6 snRNA (Das et al., 1988)
   2947..2974    -  misc_feature   MCS (fragment): pBluescript multiple cloning site
   3030..3529    +  promoter       PGK promoter: mouse phosphoglycerate kinase 1 promoter
   3573..4172    +  CDS            PuroR: puromycin N-acetyltransferase; pac from Streptomyces alboniger; confers resistance to puromycin
   4232..4473    +  polyA_signal   PGK poly(A) signal (fragment): mouse phosphoglycerate kinase 1 polyadenylation signal
   4503..4526    -  misc_feature   MCS (fragment): pBluescript multiple cloning site
   4571..4594    +  misc_feature   MCS (fragment): pBluescript multiple cloning site
   4594..5182    +  misc_feature   WPRE: woodchuck hepatitis virus posttranscriptional regulatory element
   5183..5202    +  misc_feature   MCS (fragment): pBluescript multiple cloning site
   5204..5704    +  CDS            nef (fragment): NEF_HV1LA - Experimental evidence at protein level: Swiss-Prot protein existence level 1. Extracellular Nef protein targets CD4(+) T-lymphocytes for apoptosis by interacting with CXCR4 surface receptors. From Human immunodeficiency virus type 1 group M subtype B (isolate Lai) (HIV-1).
   5711..5891    +  LTR            5' LTR (truncated): truncated 5' long terminal repeat (LTR) from HIV-1
   5953..6541    -  rep_origin     ori: high-copy-number ColE1/pMB1/pBR322/pUC origin of replication
   6712..7572    -  CDS            AmpR: β-lactamase; bla; confers resistance to ampicillin, carbenicillin, and related antibiotics
   7573..7677    -  promoter       AmpR promoter: bla
>Addgene plasmid #24970 | Puro 2.0 | depositor full sequence | sequence record 11530 | Author sequence
GTCGACGGATCGGGAGATCTCCCGATCCCCTATGGTGCACTCTCAGTACAATCTGCTCTGATGCCGCATA
GTTAAGCCAGTATCTGCTCCCTGCTTGTGTGTTGGAGGTCGCTGAGTAGTGCGCGAGCAAAATTTAAGCT
ACAACAAGGCAAGGCTTGACCGACAATTGCATGAAGAATCTGCTTAGGGTTAGGCGTTTTGCGCTGCTTC
GCGATGTACGGGCCAGATATACGCGTTGACATTGATTATTGACTAGTTATTAATAGTAATCAATTACGGG
GTCATTAGTTCATAGCCCATATATGGAGTTCCGCGTTACATAACTTACGGTAAATGGCCCGCCTGGCTGA
CCGCCCAACGACCCCCGCCCATTGACGTCAATAATGACGTATGTTCCCATAGTAACGCCAATAGGGACTT
TCCATTGACGTCAATGGGTGGAGTATTTACGGTAAACTGCCCACTTGGCAGTACATCAAGTGTATCATAT
GCCAAGTACGCCCCCTATTGACGTCAATGACGGTAAATGGCCCGCCTGGCATTATGCCCAGTACATGACC
TTATGGGACTTTCCTACTTGGCAGTACATCTACGTATTAGTCATCGCTATTACCATGGTGATGCGGTTTT
GGCAGTACATCAATGGGCGTGGATAGCGGTTTGACTCACGGGGATTTCCAAGTCTCCACCCCATTGACGT
CAATGGGAGTTTGTTTTGGCACCAAAATCAACGGGACTTTCCAAAATGTCGTAACAACTCCGCCCCATTG
ACGCAAATGGGCGGTAGGCGTGTACGGTGGGAGGTCTATATAAGCAGCGCGTTTTGCCTGTACTGGGTCT
CTCTGGTTAGACCAGATCTGAGCCTGGGAGCTCTCTGGCTAACTAGGGAACCCACTGCTTAAGCCTCAAT
AAAGCTTGCCTTGAGTGCTTCAAGTAGTGTGTGCCCGTCTGTTGTGTGACTCTGGTAACTAGAGATCCCT
CAGACCCTTTTAGTCAGTGTGGAAAATCTCTAGCAGTGGCGCCCGAACAGGGACTTGAAAGCGAAAGGGA
AACCAGAGGAGCTCTCTCGACGCAGGACTCGGCTTGCTGAAGCGCGCACGGCAAGAGGCGAGGGGCGGCG
ACTGGTGAGTACGCCAAAAATTTTGACTAGCGGAGGCTAGAAGGAGAGAGATGGGTGCGAGAGCGTCAGT
ATTAAGCGGGGGAGAATTAGATCGCGATGGGAAAAAATTCGGTTAAGGCCAGGGGGAAAGAAAAAATATA
AATTAAAACATATAGTATGGGCAAGCAGGGAGCTAGAACGATTCGCAGTTAATCCTGGCCTGTTAGAAAC
ATCAGAAGGCTGTAGACAAATACTGGGACAGCTACAACCATCCCTTCAGACAGGATCAGAAGAACTTAGA
TCATTATATAATACAGTAGCAACCCTCTATTGTGTGCATCAAAGGATAGAGATAAAAGACACCAAGGAAG
CTTTAGACAAGATAGAGGAAGAGCAAAACAAAAGTAAGACCACCGCACAGCAAGCGGCCGGCCGCGCTGA
TCTTCAGACCTGGAGGAGGAGATATGAGGGACAATTGGAGAAGTGAATTATATAAATATAAAGTAGTAAA
AATTGAACCATTAGGAGTAGCACCCACCAAGGCAAAGAGAAGAGTGGTGCAGAGAGAAAAAAGAGCAGTG
GGAATAGGAGCTTTGTTCCTTGGGTTCTTGGGAGCAGCAGGAAGCACTATGGGCGCAGCGTCAATGACGC
TGACGGTACAGGCCAGACAATTATTGTCTGGTATAGTGCAGCAGCAGAACAATTTGCTGAGGGCTATTGA
GGCGCAACAGCATCTGTTGCAACTCACAGTCTGGGGCATCAAGCAGCTCCAGGCAAGAATCCTGGCTGTG
GAAAGATACCTAAAGGATCAACAGCTCCTGGGGATTTGGGGTTGCTCTGGAAAACTCATTTGCACCACTG
CTGTGCCTTGGAATGCTAGTTGGAGTAATAAATCTCTGGAACAGATTTGGAATCACACGACCTGGATGGA
GTGGGACAGAGAAATTAACAATTACACAAGCTTAATACACTCCTTAATTGAAGAATCGCAAAACCAGCAA
GAAAAGAATGAACAAGAATTATTGGAATTAGATAAATGGGCAAGTTTGTGGAATTGGTTTAACATAACAA
ATTGGCTGTGGTATATAAAATTATTCATAATGATAGTAGGAGGCTTGGTAGGTTTAAGAATAGTTTTTGC
TGTACTTTCTATAGTGAATAGAGTTAGGCAGGGATATTCACCATTATCGTTTCAGACCCACCTCCCAACC
CCGAGGGGACCCGACAGGCCCGAAGGAATAGAAGAAGAAGGTGGAGAGAGAGACAGAGACAGATCCATTC
GATTAGTGAACGGATCGGCACTGCGTGCGCCAATTCTGCAGACAAATGGCAGTATTCATCCACAATTTTA
AAAGAAAAGGGGGGATTGGGGGGTACAGTGCAGGGGAAAGAATAGTAGACATAATAGCAACAGACATACA
AACTAAAGAATTACAAAAACAAATTACAAAAATTCAAAATTTTCGGGTTTATTACAGGGACAGCAGAGAT
CCAGTTTGGTTAGTACCGGGCCCGCTCTAGAGATCCGACGCGCCATCTCTAGGCCCGCGCCGGCCCCCTC
GCACAGACTTGTGGGAGAAGCTCGGCTACTCCCCTGCCCCGGTTAATTTGCATATAATATTTCCTAGTAA
CTATAGAGGCTTAATGTGCGATAAAAGACAGATAATCTGTTCTTTTTAATACTAGCTACATTTTACATGA
TAGGCTTGGATTTCTATAAGAGATACAAATACTAAATTATTATTTTAAAAAACAGCACAAAAGGAAACTC
ACCCTAACTGTAAAGTAATTGTGTGTTTTGAGACTATAAATATCCCTTGGAGAAAAGCCTTGTTAACGCG
CGGTGACCCTCGAGGTCGACGGTATCGATAAGCTCGCTTCACGAGATTCCAGCAGCCTAGGAAGAATTCG
TCGACCTCGAAATTCTACCGGGTAGGGGAGGCGCTTTTCCCAAGGCAGTCTGGAGCATGCGCTTTAGCAG
CCCCGCTGGGCACTTGGCGCTACACAAGTGGCCTCTGGCCTCGCACACATTCCACATCCACCGGTAGGCG
CCAACCGGCTCCGTTCTTTGGTGGCCCCTTCGCGCCACCTTCTACTCCTCCCCTAGTCAGGAAGTTCCCC
CCCGCCCCGCAGCTCGCGTCGTGCAGGACGTGACAAATGGAAGTAGCACGTCTCACTAGTCTCGTGCAGA
TGGACAGCACCGCTGAGCAATGGAAGCGGGTAGGCCTTTGGGGCAGCGGCCAATAGCAGCTTTGCTCCTT
CGCTTTCTGGGCTCAGAGGCTGGGAAGGGGTGGGTCCGGGGGCGGGCTCAGGGGCGGGCTCAGGGGCGGG
GCGGGCGCCCGAAGGTCCTCCGGAGGCCCGGCATTCTGCACGCTTCAAAAGCGCACGTCTGCCGCGCTGT
TCTCCTCTTCCTCATCTCCGGGCCTTTCGACCTGCATCCATCTAGATCTCGATCGAGCAGCTGAAGCTTA
CCATGACCGAGTACAAGCCCACGGTGCGCCTCGCCACCCGCGACGACGTCCCCAGGGCCGTACGCACCCT
CGCCGCCGCGTTCGCCGACTACCCCGCCACGCGCCACACCGTCGATCCGGACCGCCACATCGAGCGGGTC
ACCGAGCTGCAAGAACTCTTCCTCACGCGCGTCGGGCTCGACATCGGCAAGGTGTGGGTCGCGGACGACG
GCGCCGCGGTGGCGGTCTGGACCACGCCGGAGAGCGTCGAAGCGGGGGCGGTGTTCGCCGAGATCGGCCC
GCGCATGGCCGAGTTGAGCGGTTCCCGGCTGGCCGCGCAGCAACAGATGGAAGGCCTCCTGGCGCCGCAC
CGGCCCAAGGAGCCCGCGTGGTTCCTGGCCACCGTCGGCGTCTCGCCCGACCACCAGGGCAAGGGTCTGG
GCAGCGCCGTCGTGCTCCCCGGAGTGGAGGCGGCCGAGCGCGCCGGGGTGCCCGCCTTCCTGGAGACCTC
CGCGCCCCGCAACCTCCCCTTCTACGAGCGGCTCGGCTTCACCGTCACCGCCGACGTCGAGGTGCCCGAA
GGACCGCGCACCTGGTGCATGACCCGCAAGCCCGGTGCCTGACGCCCGCCCCACGACCCGCAGCGCCCGA
CCGAAAGGAGCGCACGACCCCATGCATCGATGATATCATAATTTAAACAAGCAAAACCAAATTAAGGGCC
AGCTCATTCCTCCCACTCATGATCTATAGATCTATAGATCTCTCGTGGGATCATTGTTTTTCTCTTGATT
CCCACTTTGTGGTTCTAAGTACTGTGGTTTCCAAATGTGTCAGTTTCATAGCCTGAAGAACGAGATCAGC
AGCCTCTGTTCCACATACACTTCATTCTCAGTATTGTTTTGCCAAGTTCTAATTCCATCAGAAGCTGGTC
GACTCTAGCTAGATGCGCGGCCCGAGGTCGACGGTATCGATAAGCTCGCTTCACGAGATCATGTTTAAGG
GTTCCGGTTCCACTAGGTACAATTCGATATCAAGCTTATCGATAATCAACCTCTGGATTACAAAATTTGT
GAAAGATTGACTGGTATTCTTAACTATGTTGCTCCTTTTACGCTATGTGGATACGCTGCTTTAATGCCTT
TGTATCATGCTATTGCTTCCCGTATGGCTTTCATTTTCTCCTCCTTGTATAAATCCTGGTTGCTGTCTCT
TTATGAGGAGTTGTGGCCCGTTGTCAGGCAACGTGGCGTGGTGTGCACTGTGTTTGCTGACGCAACCCCC
ACTGGTTGGGGCATTGCCACCACCTGTCAGCTCCTTTCCGGGACTTTCGCTTTCCCCCTCCCTATTGCCA
CGGCGGAACTCATCGCCGCCTGCCTTGCCCGCTGCTGGACAGGGGCTCGGCTGTTGGGCACTGACAATTC
CGTGGTGTTGTCGGGGAAATCATCGTCCTTTCCTTGGCTGCTCGCCTGTGTTGCCACCTGGATTCTGCGC
GGGACGTCCTTCTGCTACGTCCCTTCGGCCCTCAATCCAGCGGACCTTCCTTCCCGCGGCCTGCTGCCGG
CTCTGCGGCCTCTTCCGCGTCTTCGCCTTCGCCCTCAGACGAGTCGGATCTCCCTTTGGGCCGCCTCCCC
GCATCGATACCGTCGACCTCGATCGAGACCTAGAAAAACATGGAGCAATCACAAGTAGCAATACAGCAGC
TACCAATGCTGATTGTGCCTGGCTAGAAGCACAAGAGGAGGAGGAGGTGGGTTTTCCAGTCACACCTCAG
GTACCTTTAAGACCAATGACTTACAAGGCAGCTGTAGATCTTAGCCACTTTTTAAAAGAAAAGGGGGGAC
TGGAAGGGCTAATTCACTCCCAACGAAGACAAGATATCCTTGATCTGTGGATCTACCACACACAAGGCTA
CTTCCCTGATTGGCAGAACTACACACCAGGGCCAGGGATCAGATATCCACTGACCTTTGGATGGTGCTAC
AAGCTAGTACCAGTTGAGCAAGAGAAGGTAGAAGAAGCCAATGAAGGAGAGAACACCCGCTTGTTACACC
CTGTGAGCCTGCATGGGATGGATGACCCGGAGAGAGAAGTATTAGAGTGGAGGTTTGACAGCCGCCTAGC
ATTTCATCACATGGCCCGAGAGCTGCATCCGGACTGTACTGGGTCTCTCTGGTTAGACCAGATCTGAGCC
TGGGAGCTCTCTGGCTAACTAGGGAACCCACTGCTTAAGCCTCAATAAAGCTTGCCTTGAGTGCTTCAAG
TAGTGTGTGCCCGTCTGTTGTGTGACTCTGGTAACTAGAGATCCCTCAGACCCTTTTAGTCAGTGTGGAA
AATCTCTAGCAGCATGTGAGCAAAAGGCCAGCAAAAGGCCAGGAACCGTAAAAAGGCCGCGTTGCTGGCG
TTTTTCCATAGGCTCCGCCCCCCTGACGAGCATCACAAAAATCGACGCTCAAGTCAGAGGTGGCGAAACC
CGACAGGACTATAAAGATACCAGGCGTTTCCCCCTGGAAGCTCCCTCGTGCGCTCTCCTGTTCCGACCCT
GCCGCTTACCGGATACCTGTCCGCCTTTCTCCCTTCGGGAAGCGTGGCGCTTTCTCATAGCTCACGCTGT
AGGTATCTCAGTTCGGTGTAGGTCGTTCGCTCCAAGCTGGGCTGTGTGCACGAACCCCCCGTTCAGCCCG
ACCGCTGCGCCTTATCCGGTAACTATCGTCTTGAGTCCAACCCGGTAAGACACGACTTATCGCCACTGGC
AGCAGCCACTGGTAACAGGATTAGCAGAGCGAGGTATGTAGGCGGTGCTACAGAGTTCTTGAAGTGGTGG
CCTAACTACGGCTACACTAGAAGAACAGTATTTGGTATCTGCGCTCTGCTGAAGCCAGTTACCTTCGGAA
AAAGAGTTGGTAGCTCTTGATCCGGCAAACAAACCACCGCTGGTAGCGGTGGTTTTTTTGTTTGCAAGCA
GCAGATTACGCGCAGAAAAAAAGGATCTCAAGAAGATCCTTTGATCTTTTCTACGGGGTCTGACGCTCAG
TGGAACGAAAACTCACGTTAAGGGATTTTGGTCATGAGATTATCAAAAAGGATCTTCACCTAGATCCTTT
TAAATTAAAAATGAAGTTTTAAATCAATCTAAAGTATATATGAGTAAACTTGGTCTGACAGTTACCAATG
CTTAATCAGTGAGGCACCTATCTCAGCGATCTGTCTATTTCGTTCATCCATAGTTGCCTGACTCCCCGTC
GTGTAGATAACTACGATACGGGAGGGCTTACCATCTGGCCCCAGTGCTGCAATGATACCGCGAGACCCAC
GCTCACCGGCTCCAGATTTATCAGCAATAAACCAGCCAGCCGGAAGGGCCGAGCGCAGAAGTGGTCCTGC
AACTTTATCCGCCTCCATCCAGTCTATTAATTGTTGCCGGGAAGCTAGAGTAAGTAGTTCGCCAGTTAAT
AGTTTGCGCAACGTTGTTGCCATTGCTACAGGCATCGTGGTGTCACGCTCGTCGTTTGGTATGGCTTCAT
TCAGCTCCGGTTCCCAACGATCAAGGCGAGTTACATGATCCCCCATGTTGTGCAAAAAAGCGGTTAGCTC
CTTCGGTCCTCCGATCGTTGTCAGAAGTAAGTTGGCCGCAGTGTTATCACTCATGGTTATGGCAGCACTG
CATAATTCTCTTACTGTCATGCCATCCGTAAGATGCTTTTCTGTGACTGGTGAGTACTCAACCAAGTCAT
TCTGAGAATAGTGTATGCGGCGACCGAGTTGCTCTTGCCCGGCGTCAATACGGGATAATACCGCGCCACA
TAGCAGAACTTTAAAAGTGCTCATCATTGGAAAACGTTCTTCGGGGCGAAAACTCTCAAGGATCTTACCG
CTGTTGAGATCCAGTTCGATGTAACCCACTCGTGCACCCAACTGATCTTCAGCATCTTTTACTTTCACCA
GCGTTTCTGGGTGAGCAAAAACAGGAAGGCAAAATGCCGCAAAAAAGGGAATAAGGGCGACACGGAAATG
TTGAATACTCATACTCTTCCTTTTTCAATATTATTGAAGCATTTATCAGGGTTATTGTCTCATGAGCGGA
TACATATTTGAATGTATTTAGAAAAATAAACAAATAGGGGTTCCGCGCACATTTCCCCGAAAAGTGCCAC
CTGAC
