>Addgene plasmid #24970 | Puro 2.0 | addgene partial sequence | sequence record 30914 | 24970 with CMV-F
GCATTAGCGCGCGTTTTGCCTGTACTGGGTCTCTCTGGTTAGACCAGATCTGAGCCTGGGAGCTCTCTGG
CTAACTAGGGAACCCACTGCTTAAGCCTCAATAAAGCTTGCCTTGAGTGCTTCAAGTAGTGTGTGCCCGT
CTGTTGTGTGACTCTGGTAACTAGAGATCCCTCAGACCCTTTTAGTCAGTGTGGAAAATCTCTAGCAGTG
GCGCCCGAACAGGGACTTGAAAGCGAAAGGGAAACCAGAGGAGCTCTCTCGACGCAGGACTCGGCTTGCT
GAAGCGCGCACGGCAAGAGGCGAGGGGCGGCGACTGGTGAGTACGCCAAAAATTTTGACTAGCGGAGGCT
AGAAGGAGAGAGATGGGTGCGAGAGCGTCAGTATTAAGCGGGGGAGAATTAGATCGCGATGGGAAAAAAT
TCGGTTAAGGCCAGGGGGAAAGAAAAAATATAAATTAAAACATATAGTATGGGCAAGCAGGGAGCTAGAA
CGATTCGCAGTTAATCCTGGCCTGTTAGAAACATCAGAAGGCTGTAGACAAATACTGGGACAGCTACAAC
CATCCCTTCAGACAGGATCAGAAGAACTTAGATCATTATATAATACAGTAGCAACCCTCTATTGTGTGCA
TCAAAGGATAGAGATAAAAGACACCAAGGAAGCTTTAGACAAGATAGAGGAAGAGCAAAACAAAAGTAAG
ACCACCGCACAGCAAGCGGCCGGCCGCTGATCTTCAGACCTGGAGGAGGAGATATGAGGGACAATTGGAG
AAGTGAATTATATAAATATAAAGTAGTAAAAATTGAACCATTAGGAGTAGCACCCACCAAG
